>Addgene plasmid #32283 | TALEN1295 | depositor full sequence | sequence record 36595 | TALEN1295 sequence 7956 bps
GACGGATCGGGAGATCTCCCGATCCCCTATGGTCGACTCTCAGTACAATCTGCTCTGATGCCGCATAGTT
AAGCCAGTATCTGCTCCCTGCTTGTGTGTTGGAGGTCGCTGAGTAGTGCGCGAGCAAAATTTAAGCTACA
ACAAGGCAAGGCTTGACCGACAATTGCATGAAGAATCTGCTTAGGGTTAGGCGTTTTGCGCTGCTTCGCG
ATGTACGGGCCAGATATACGCGTTGACATTGATTATTGACTAGTTATTAATAGTAATCAATTACGGGGTC
ATTAGTTCATAGCCCATATATGGAGTTCCGCGTTACATAACTTACGGTAAATGGCCCGCCTGGCTGACCG
CCCAACGACCCCCGCCCATTGACGTCAATAATGACGTATGTTCCCATAGTAACGCCAATAGGGACTTTCC
ATTGACGTCAATGGGTGGACTATTTACGGTAAACTGCCCACTTGGCAGTACATCAAGTGTATCATATGCC
AAGTACGCCCCCTATTGACGTCAATGACGGTAAATGGCCCGCCTGGCATTATGCCCAGTACATGACCTTA
TGGGACTTTCCTACTTGGCAGTACATCTACGTATTAGTCATCGCTATTACCATGGTGATGCGGTTTTGGC
AGTACATCAATGGGCGTGGATAGCGGTTTGACTCACGGGGATTTCCAAGTCTCCACCCCATTGACGTCAA
TGGGAGTTTGTTTTGGCACCAAAATCAACGGGACTTTCCAAAATGTCGTAACAACTCCGCCCCATTGACG
CAAATGGGCGGTAGGCGTGTACGGTGGGAGGTCTATATAAGCAGAGCTCTCTGGCTAACTAGAGAACCCA
CTGCTTACTGGCTTATCGAAATTAATACGACTCACTATAGGGAGACCCAAGCTGGCTAGCACCATGGACT
ACAAAGACCATGACGGTGATTATAAAGATCATGACATCGATTACAAGGATGACGATGACAAGATGGCCCC
CAAGAAGAAGAGGAAGGTGGGCATTCACCGCGGGGTACCTATGGTGGACTTGAGGACACTCGGTTATTCG
CAACAGCAACAGGAGAAAATCAAGCCTAAGGTCAGGAGCACCGTCGCGCAACACCACGAGGCGCTTGTGG
GGCATGGCTTCACTCATGCGCATATTGTCGCGCTTTCACAGCACCCTGCGGCGCTTGGGACGGTGGCTGT
CAAATACCAAGATATGATTGCGGCCCTGCCCGAAGCCACGCACGAGGCAATTGTAGGGGTCGGTAAACAG
TGGTCGGGAGCGCGAGCACTTGAGGCGCTGCTGACTGTGGCGGGTGAGCTTAGGGGGCCTCCGCTCCAGC
TCGACACCGGGCAGCTGCTGAAGATCGCGAAGAGAGGGGGAGTAACAGCGGTAGAGGCAGTGCACGCCTG
GCGCAATGCGCTCACCGGGGCCCCCTTGAACCTGACCCCAGACCAGGTAGTCGCAATCGCGTCACATGAC
GGGGGAAAGCAAGCCCTGGAAACCGTGCAAAGGTTGTTGCCGGTCCTTTGTCAAGACCACGGCCTTACAC
CGGAGCAAGTCGTGGCCATTGCAAATAATAACGGTGGCAAACAGGCTCTTGAGACGGTTCAGAGACTTCT
CCCAGTTCTCTGTCAAGCCCACGGGCTGACTCCCGATCAAGTTGTAGCGATTGCGTCCAACGGTGGAGGG
AAACAAGCATTGGAGACTGTCCAACGGCTCCTTCCCGTGTTGTGTCAAGCCCACGGTTTGACGCCTGCAC
AAGTGGTCGCCATCGCCAGCCATGATGGCGGTAAGCAGGCGCTGGAAACAGTACAGCGCCTGCTGCCTGT
ACTGTGCCAGGATCATGGACTGACCCCAGACCAGGTAGTCGCAATCGCGTCACATGACGGGGGAAAGCAA
GCCCTGGAAACCGTGCAAAGGTTGTTGCCGGTCCTTTGTCAAGACCACGGCCTTACACCGGAGCAAGTCG
TGGCCATTGCAAGCAACATCGGTGGCAAACAGGCTCTTGAGACGGTTCAGAGACTTCTCCCAGTTCTCTG
TCAAGCCCACGGGCTGACTCCCGATCAAGTTGTAGCGATTGCGTCGAACATTGGAGGGAAACAAGCATTG
GAGACTGTCCAACGGCTCCTTCCCGTGTTGTGTCAAGCCCACGGTTTGACGCCTGCACAAGTGGTCGCCA
TCGCCTCGAATGGCGGCGGTAAGCAGGCGCTGGAAACAGTACAGCGCCTGCTGCCTGTACTGTGCCAGGA
TCATGGACTGACCCCAGACCAGGTAGTCGCAATCGCGTCGAACATTGGGGGAAAGCAAGCCCTGGAAACC
GTGCAAAGGTTGTTGCCGGTCCTTTGTCAAGACCACGGCCTTACACCGGAGCAAGTCGTGGCCATTGCAA
ATAATAACGGTGGCAAACAGGCTCTTGAGACGGTTCAGAGACTTCTCCCAGTTCTCTGTCAAGCCCACGG
GCTGACTCCCGATCAAGTTGTAGCGATTGCGTCGCATGACGGAGGGAAACAAGCATTGGAGACTGTCCAA
CGGCTCCTTCCCGTGTTGTGTCAAGCCCACGGTTTGACGCCTGCACAAGTGGTCGCCATCGCCTCGAATG
GCGGCGGTAAGCAGGCGCTGGAAACAGTACAGCGCCTGCTGCCTGTACTGTGCCAGGATCATGGACTGAC
CCCAGACCAGGTAGTCGCAATCGCGTCAAACGGAGGGGGAAAGCAAGCCCTGGAAACCGTGCAAAGGTTG
TTGCCGGTCCTTTGTCAAGACCACGGCCTTACACCGGAGCAAGTCGTGGCCATTGCATCCCACGACGGTG
GCAAACAGGCTCTTGAGACGGTTCAGAGACTTCTCCCAGTTCTCTGTCAAGCCCACGGGCTGACTCCCGA
TCAAGTTGTAGCGATTGCGTCCAACGGTGGAGGGAAACAAGCATTGGAGACTGTCCAACGGCTCCTTCCC
GTGTTGTGTCAAGCCCACGGTCTGACACCCGAACAGGTGGTCGCCATTGCTTCCCACGACGGAGGACGGC
CAGCCTTGGAGTCCATCGTAGCCCAATTGTCCAGGCCCGATCCCGCGTTGGCTGCGTTAACGAATGACCA
TCTGGTGGCGTTGGCATGTCTTGGTGGACGACCCGCGCTCGATGCAGTCAAAAAGGGTCTGCCTCATGCT
CCCGCATTGATCAAAAGAACCAACCGGCGGATTCCCGAGAGAACTTCCCATCGAGTCGCGGGATCCCAAC
TAGTCAAAAGTGAACTGGAGGAGAAGAAATCTGAACTTCGTCATAAATTGAAATATGTGCCTCATGAATA
TATTGAATTAATTGAAATTGCCAGAAATTCCACTCAGGATAGAATTCTTGAAATGAAGGTAATGGAATTT
TTTATGAAAGTTTATGGATATAGAGGTAAACATTTGGGTGGATCAAGGAAACCGGACGGAGCAATTTATA
CTGTCGGATCTCCTATTGATTACGGTGTGATCGTGGATACTAAAGCTTATAGCGGAGGTTATAATCTGCC
AATTGGCCAAGCAGATGAAATGCAACGATATGTCGAAGAAAATCAAACACGAAACAAACATATCAACCCT
AATGAATGGTGGAAAGTCTATCCATCTTCTGTAACGGAATTTAAGTTTTTATTTGTGAGTGGTCACTTTA
AAGGAAACTACAAAGCTCAGCTTACACGATTAAATCATATCACTAATTGTAATGGAGCTGTTCTTAGTGT
AGAAGAGCTTTTAATTGGTGGAGAAATGATTAAAGCCGGCACATTAACCTTAGAGGAAGTCAGACGGAAA
TTTAATAACGGCGAGATAAACTTTTAAGGGCCCTTCGAAGGTAAGCCTATCCCTAACCCTCTCCTCGGTC
TCGATTCTACGCGTACCGGTCATCATCACCATCACCATTGAGTTTAAACCCGCTGATCAGCCTCGACTGT
GCCTTCTAGTTGCCAGCCATCTGTTGTTTGCCCCTCCCCCGTGCCTTCCTTGACCCTGGAAGGTGCCACT
CCCACTGTCCTTTCCTAATAAAATGAGGAAATTGCATCGCATTGTCTGAGTAGGTGTCATTCTATTCTGG
GGGGTGGGGTGGGGCAGGACAGCAAGGGGGAGGATTGGGAAGACAATAGCAGGCATGCTGGGGATGCGGT
GGGCTCTATGGCTTCTGAGGCGGAAAGAACCAGCTGGGGCTCTAGGGGGTATCCCC
[124 nt withheld, positions 4187-4310]
C
[32 nt withheld, positions 4312-4343]
CA
[57 nt withheld, positions 4346-4402]
A
[49 nt withheld, positions 4404-4452]
CCTTTGACGTTGGAGTCCACGTTCTTT
[37 nt withheld, positions 4480-4516]
ACCCTATCTCGGTCTATTCTTTTGATTTATAAGGGATTTTGGGGATTTCGGCCTATTGGTTAAAAAATGA
GCTGATTTAACAAAAATTTAACGCGAATTAATTCTGTGGAATGTGTGTCAGTTAGGGTGTGGAAAGTCCC
CAGGCTCCCCAGGCAGGCAGAAGTATGCAAAGCATGCATCTCAATTAGTCAGCAACCAGGTGTGGAAAGT
CCCCAGGCTCCCCAGCAGGCAGAAGTATGCAAAGCATGCATCTCAATTAGTCAGCAACCATAGTCCCGCC
CCTAACTCCGCCCATCCCGCCCCTAACTCCGCCCAGTTCCGCCCATTCTCCGCCCCATGGCTGACTAATT
TTTTTTATTTATGCAGAGGCCGAGGCCGCCTCTGCCTCTGAGCTATTCCAGAAGTAGTGAGGAGGCTTTT
TTGGAGGCCTAGGCTTTTGCAAAAAGCTCCCGGGAGCTTGTATATCCATTTTCGGATCTGATCAGCACGT
GTTGACAATTAATCATCGGCATAGTATATCGGCATAGTATAATACGACAAGGTGAGGAACTAAACCATGG
CCAAGCCTTTGTCTCAAGAAGAATCCACCCTCATTGAAAGAGCAACGGCTACAATCAACAGCATCCCCAT
CTCTGAAGACTACAGCGTCGCCAGCGCAGCTCTCTCTAGCGACGGCCGCATCTTCACTGGTGTCAATGTA
TATCATTTTACTGGGGGACCTTGTGCAGAACTCGTGGTGCTGGGCACTGCTGCTGCTGCGGCAGCTGGCA
ACCTGACTTGTATCGTCGCGATCGGAAATGAGAACAGGGGCATCTTGAGCCCCTGCGGACGGTGTCGACA
GGTGCTTCTCGATCTGCATCCTGGGATCAAAGCGATAGTGAAGGACAGTGATGGACAGCCGACGGCAGTT
GGGATTCGTGAATTGCTGCCCTCTGGTTATGTGTGGGAGGGCTAAGCACTTCGTGGCCGAGGAGCAGGAC
TGACACGTGCTACGAGATTTCGATTCCACCGCCGCCTTCTATGAAAGGTTGGGCTTCGGAATCGTTTTCC
GGGACGCCGGCTGGATGATCCTCCAGCGCGGGGATCTCATGCTGGAGTTCTTCGCCCACCCCAACTTGTT
TATTGCAGCTTATAATGGTTACAAATAAAGCAATAGCATCACAAATTTCACAAATAAAGCATTTTTTTCA
CTGCATTCTAGTTGTGGTTTGTCCAAACTCATCAATGTATCTTATCATGTCTGTATACCGTCGACCTCTA
GCTAGAGCTTGGCGTAATCATGGTCATAGCTGTTTCCTGTGTGAAATTGTTATCCGCTCACAATTCCACA
CAACATACGAGCCGGAAGCATAAAGTGTAAAGCCTGGGGTGCCTAATGAGTGAGCTAACTCACATTAATT
GCGTTGCGCTCACTGCCCGCTTTCCAGTCGGGAAACCTGTCGTGCCAGCTGCATTAATGAATCGGCCAAC
GCGCGGGGAGAGGCGGTTTGCGTATTGGGCGCTCTTCCGCTTCCTCGCTCACTGACTCGCTGCGCTCGGT
CGTTCGGCTGCGGCGAGCGGTATCAGCTCACTCAAAGGCGGTAATACGGTTATCCACAGAATCAGGGGAT
AACGCAGGAAAGAACATGTGAGCAAAAGGCCAGCAAAAGGCCAGGAACCGTAAAAAGGCCGCGTTGCTGG
CGTTTTTCCATAGGCTCCGCCCCCCTGACGAGCATCACAAAAATCGACGCTCAAGTCAGAGGTGGCGAAA
CCCGACAGGACTATAAAGATACCAGGCGTTTCCCCCTGGAAGCTCCCTCGTGCGCTCTCCTGTTCCGACC
CTGCCGCTTACCGGATACCTGTCCGCCTTTCTCCCTTCGGGAAGCGTGGCGCTTTCTCAATGCTCACGCT
GTAGGTATCTCAGTTCGGTGTAGGTCGTTCGCTCCAAGCTGGGCTGTGTGCACGAACCCCCCGTTCAGCC
CGACCGCTGCGCCTTATCCGGTAACTATCGTCTTGAGTCCAACCCGGTAAGACACGACTTATCGCCACTG
GCAGCAGCCACTGGTAACAGGATTAGCAGAGCGAGGTATGTAGGCGGTGCTACAGAGTTCTTGAAGTGGT
GGCCTAACTACGGCTACACTAGAAGGACAGTATTTGGTATCTGCGCTCTGCTGAAGCCAGTTACCTTCGG
AAAAAGAGTTGGTAGCTCTTGATCCGGCAAACAAACCACCGCTGGTAGCGGTGGTTTTTTTGTTTGCAAG
CAGCAGATTACGCGCAGAAAAAAAGGATCTCAAGAAGATCCTTTGATCTTTTCTACGGGGTCTGACGCTC
AGTGGAACGAAAACTCACGTTAAGGGATTTTGGTCATGAGATTATCAAAAAGGATCTTCACCTAGATCCT
TTTAAATTAAAAATGAAGTTTTAAATCAATCTAAAGTATATATGAGTAAACTTGGTCTGACAGTTACCAA
TGCTTAATCAGTGAGGCACCTATCTCAGCGATCTGTCTATTTCGTTCATCCATAGTTGCCTGACTCCCCG
TCGTGTAGATAACTACGATACGGGAGGGCTTACCATCTGGCCCCAGTGCTGCAATGATACCGCGAGACCC
ACGCTCACCGGCTCCAGATTTATCAGCAATAAACCAGCCAGCCGGAAGGGCCGAGCGCAGAAGTGGTCCT
GCAACTTTATCCGCCTCCATCCAGTCTATTAATTGTTGCCGGGAAGCTAGAGTAAGTAGTTCGCCAGTTA
ATAGTTTGCGCAACGTTGTTGCCATTGCTACAGGCATCGTGGTGTCACGCTCGTCGTTTGGTATGGCTTC
ATTCAGCTCCGGTTCCCAACGATCAAGGCGAGTTACATGATCCCCCATGTTGTGCAAAAAAGCGGTTAGC
TCCTTCGGTCCTCCGATCGTTGTCAGAAGTAAGTTGGCCGCAGTGTTATCACTCATGGTTATGGCAGCAC
TGCATAATTCTCTTACTGTCATGCCATCCGTAAGATGCTTTTCTGTGACTGGTGAGTACTCAACCAAGTC
ATTCTGAGAATAGTGTATGCGGCGACCGAGTTGCTCTTGCCCGGCGTCAATACGGGATAATACCGCGCCA
CATAGCAGAACTTTAAAAGTGCTCATCATTGGAAAACGTTCTTCGGGGCGAAAACTCTCAAGGATCTTAC
CGCTGTTGAGATCCAGTTCGATGTAACCCACTCGTGCACCCAACTGATCTTCAGCATCTTTTACTTTCAC
CAGCGTTTCTGGGTGAGCAAAAACAGGAAGGCAAAATGCCGCAAAAAAGGGAATAAGGGCGACACGGAAA
TGTTGAATACTCATACTCTTCCTTTTTCAATATTATTGAAGCATTTATCAGGGTTATTGTCTCATGAGCG
GATACATATTTGAATGTATTTAGAAAAATAAACAAATAGGGGTTCCGCGCACATTTCCCCGAAAAGTGCC
ACCTGACGTC
Features (pLannotate 1.2.2; 26 found; start..end, strand, type, name):
     36..80      -  misc_feature   bom (fragment): basis of mobility region from pBR322
    235..614     +  enhancer       CMV enhancer: human cytomegalovirus immediate early enhancer
    615..818     +  promoter       CMV promoter: human cytomegalovirus (CMV) immediate early promoter
    814..847     +  LTR            5' LTR (truncated) (fragment): truncated 5' long terminal repeat (LTR) from HIV-1
    863..881     +  promoter       T7 promoter: promoter for bacteriophage T7 RNA polymerase
    907..972     +  CDS            3xFLAG: three tandem FLAG® epitope tags, followed by an enterokinase cleavage site
   1024..1533    +  CDS            avrBs3 (fragment): AVRB3_XANEU - Experimental evidence at protein level: Swiss-Prot protein existence level 1. Avirulence protein. Acts as a transcription factor in C.annuum plants. In susceptible plants lacking the Bs3 resistance gene induces expression of a number of genes, including genes homologous to a family of auxin-induced genes, alpha-expansin genes, pectate lyase, anthocyanidin glucoside rhamnosyl transferase and at least one transcription factor, UPA20. Their expression leads to plant hypertrophy in mesophyll cells, probably mainly mediated by UPA20 (PubMed:17962565). In resistant plants induces the h
   3022..3228    +  CDS            pthXo1 (fragment): PTHX1_XANOP - Also known as tal2b. Experimental evidence at protein level: Swiss-Prot protein existence level 1. Avirulence protein. Acts as a transcription factor in rice, inducing expression of a number of host genes including SWEET11 (Os8N3, XA13, AC Q6YZF3) in susceptible plants with the Xa13 allele. Plants with the xa13 allele, which has an altered promoter, are resistant to bacterial blight caused by this bacterial strain and do not induce SWEET11. The xa13 allele elicits an atypical hypersensitive response (HR). PthXo1 binds SWEET11 promoter DNA in a sequence-specific manner. From Xanth
   3217..3804    +  CDS            FokI cleavage domain: nonspecific DNA cleavage domain of the FokI endonuclease (Li et al., 1992) must dimerize to be catalytically active
   3820..3861    +  CDS            V5 tag: epitope tag from simian virus 5
   3917..4141    +  polyA_signal   bGH poly(A) signal: bovine growth hormone polyadenylation signal
   4145..4166    +  promoter       SV40 promoter (fragment): SV40 enhancer and early promoter
   4187..4615    +  rep_origin     f1 ori (sequence partly withheld): f1 bacteriophage origin of replication; arrow indicates direction of (+) strand synthesis
   4629..4959    +  promoter       SV40 promoter: SV40 enhancer and early promoter
   5007..5054    +  promoter       EM7 promoter: synthetic bacterial promoter&nbsp
   5073..5471    +  CDS            BSD: blasticidin S deaminase; Aspergillus terreus BSD; confers resistance to blasticidin
   5472..5499    +  CDS            BleoR (fragment): antibiotic-binding protein; Sh ble from Streptoalloteichus hindustanus; confers resistance to bleomycin, phleomycin, and Zeocin™
   5509..5634    +  CDS            ble (fragment): BLE_KLEPN - Experimental evidence at protein level: Swiss-Prot protein existence level 1. Binding protein with a strong affinity to the bleomycin family of antibiotics. Binds to CL990; an antimitotic-antibiotic compound. From Klebsiella pneumoniae.
   5629..5750    +  polyA_signal   SV40 poly(A) signal: SV40 polyadenylation signal
   5823..5839    -  protein_bind   lac operator: The lac repressor binds to the lac operator to inhibit transcription in E. coli. This inhibition can be relieved by adding lactose or isopropyl-β-D-thiogalactopyranoside (IPTG). lac repressor encoded by lacI
   5847..5877    -  promoter       lac promoter: promoter for the E. coli lac operon
   5892..5913    -  protein_bind   CAP binding site: CAP binding activates transcription in the presence of cAMP. E. coli catabolite activator protein
   5926..6018    -  CDS            lacI (fragment): lac repressor; lacI; The lac repressor binds to the lac operator to inhibit transcription in E. coli. This inhibition can be relieved by adding lactose or isopropyl-β-D-thiogalactopyranoside (IPTG).
   6201..6789    -  rep_origin     ori: high-copy-number ColE1/pMB1/pBR322/pUC origin of replication
   6960..7820    -  CDS            AmpR: β-lactamase; bla; confers resistance to ampicillin, carbenicillin, and related antibiotics
   7821..7925    -  promoter       AmpR promoter: bla
