[The description below was written by a language model from this plasmid's Addgene catalogue record and pLannotate feature annotations shown in this document.]
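Description:
TALEN1295 is a mammalian expression plasmid built on the JDS71 backbone that encodes one monomer of a TAL effector nuclease pair, the left-hand subunit (gria3a_L) directed against the zebrafish gria3a gene. It is maintained in E. coli through a high-copy ColE1/pUC-type origin with ampicillin selection from the β-lactamase gene. An f1 origin is also present. A second cassette places a blasticidin S deaminase gene under tandem SV40 early and EM7 promoters, followed by an SV40 polyadenylation signal, which could allow blasticidin selection in mammalian cells or bacteria. Short bleomycin-resistance fragments annotated next to it appear to be backbone remnants.

The nuclease open reading frame sits downstream of the CMV immediate-early enhancer and promoter and is followed by the bGH polyadenylation signal. A T7 promoter lies between the CMV promoter and the coding sequence, so the same plasmid can serve as a template for in vitro transcription of mRNA. The encoded protein begins with a 3xFLAG epitope. This is followed by a truncated TAL effector N-terminal region (Δ152 architecture), the engineered repeat array that specifies the DNA target, and a TAL C-terminal segment (+63). It ends in the wild-type FokI cleavage domain. The annotation matches only the flanking TAL regions to natural Xanthomonas effectors and leaves the central repeat array unlabelled. A V5 tag sequence is annotated just after FokI, but the record does not indicate whether it is translated.

Because FokI must dimerise to cut, this construct is meant to be used with a partner TALEN that binds the opposite half-site. The pair creates a double-strand break whose error-prone repair disrupts gria3a. The associated work used such nucleases for targeted gene disruption in somatic zebrafish cells.
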