Addgene plasmid #32283: TALEN1295
Depositing lab: Keith Joung. Depositing organization: Massachusetts General Hospital. Publication: Targeted gene disruption in somatic zebrafish cells using engineered TALENs. Sander JD, Cade L, Khayter C, Reyon D, Peterson RT, Joung JK, Yeh JR. Nat Biotechnol. 2011 Aug 5;29(8):697-8. doi: 10.1038/nbt.1934. PubMed 21822241.
Backbone
  Vector backbone: JDS71
  Vector type: Mammalian Expression ; T7
Growth in bacteria
  Bacterial resistance: Ampicillin, 100 μg/mL
  Growth temperature: 37°C
  Growth strain: XL1 Blue
  Copy number: High Copy
Gene/Insert
  Gene/Insert name: TAL array targeting gria3a (alt names: gria3a_L (TAL 1295); gria3a)
  Species: D. rerio (zebrafish)
  Entrez Gene: gria3a (a.k.a. CH73-166N24.1, gria3.1, zfGRIA3[a])
  Tag / fusion protein: 3X Flag (N terminal on backbone); WT FOKI (C terminal on backbone)
  Cloning method: Restriction Enzyme; 5′ cloning site NA (unknown if destroyed); 3′ cloning site NA (unknown if destroyed)
  Sequencing primers: 5′ CMV-f; 3′ BGH-r
Terms and licenses: Academic/Nonprofit Terms; Industry Terms: Not Available to Industry
Depositor comments: TAL N-terminal: ∆152 (Miller et al. 2011) TAL C-terminus: +63 (Miller et al. 2011) FOKI: WT
How to cite: TALEN1295 was a gift from Keith Joung (Addgene plasmid # 32283 ; http://n2t.net/addgene:32283 ; RRID:Addgene_32283)
