>Addgene plasmid #32283 | TALEN1295 | addgene partial sequence | sequence record 38071 | CMV-F 5'-CGCAAATGGGCGGTAGGCGTG-3'
GGCTTATCGAAATTAATACGACTCACTATAGGGAGACCCAAGCTGGCTAGCACCATGGACTACAAAGACC
ATGACGGTGATTATAAAGATCATGACATCGATTACAAGGATGACGATGACAAGATGGCCCCCAAGAAGAA
GAGGAAGGTGGGCATTCACCGCGGGGTACCTATGGTGGACTTGAGGACACTCGGTTATTCGCAACAGCAA
CAGGAGAAAATCAAGCCTAAGGTCAGGAGCACCGTCGCGCAACACCACGAGGCGCTTGTGGGGCATGGCT
TCACTCATGCGCATATTGTCGCGCTTTCACAGCACCCTGCGGCGCTTGGGACGGTGGCTGTCAAATACCA
AGATATGATTGCGGCCCTGCCCGAAGCCACGCACGAGGCAATTGTAGGGGTCGGTAAACAGTGGTCGGGA
GCGCGAGCACTTGAGGCGCTGCTGACTGTGGCGGGTGAGCTTAGGGGGCCTCCGCTCCAGCTCGACACCG
GGCAGCTGCTGAAGATCGCGAAGAGAGGGGGAGTAACAGCGGTAGAGGCAGTGCACGCCTGGCGCAATGC
GCTCACCGGGGCCCCCTTGAACCTGACCCCAGACCAGGTAGTCGCAATCGCGTCACATGACGGGGGAAAG
CAAGCCCTGGAAACCGTGCAAAGGTTGTTGCCGGTCCTTTGTCAAGACCACGGCCTTACACCGGAGCAAG
TCGTGGCCATTGCAAATAATAACGGTGGCAAACAGGCTCTTGAGACGGTTCAGAGACTTCTCCCAGTTCT
CTGTCAAGCCCACGGGCTGACTCCCGATCA
