>Addgene plasmid #32283 | TALEN1295 | addgene partial sequence | sequence record 38513 | BGH-rev 5'-TAGAAGGCACAGTCGAGG-3'
GATGACCGGTACGCGTAGAATCGAGACCGAGGAGAGGGTTAGGGATAGGCTTACCTTCGAAGGGCCCTTA
AAAGTTTATCTCGCCGTTATTAAATTTCCGTCTGACTTCCTCTAAGGTTAATGTGCCGGCTTTAATCATT
TCTCCACCAATTAAAAGCTCTTCTACACTAAGAACAGCTCCATTACAATTAGTGATATGATTTAATCGTG
TAAGCTGAGCTTTGTAGTTTCCTTTAAAGTGACCACTCACAAATAAAAACTTAAATTCCGTTACAGAAGA
TGGATAGACTTTCCACCATTCATTAGGGTTGATATGTTTGTTTCGTGTTTGATTTTCTTCGACATATCGT
TGCATTTCATCTGCTTGGCCAATTGGCAGATTATAACCTCCGCTATAAGCTTTAGTATCCACGATCACAC
CGTAATCAATAGGAGATCCGACAGTATAAATTGCTCCGTCCGGTTTCCTTGATCCACCCAAATGTTTACC
TCTATATCCATAAACTTTCATAAAAAATTCCATTACCTTCATTTCAAGAATTCTATCCTGAGTGGAATTT
CTGGCAATTTCAATTAATTCAATATATTCATGAGGCACATATTTCAATTTATGACGAAGTTCAGATTTCT
TCTCCTCCAGTTCACTTTTGACTAGTTGGGATCCCGCGACTCGATGGGAAGTTCTCTCGGGAATCCGCCG
GTTGGTTCTTTTGATCAATGCGGGAGCATGAGGCAGACCCTTTTTGACTGCATCGAGCGCGGGTCGTCCA
CCAAGACATGCCAACGCCACCAGATGGTCATTCGTTAACGCAGCCAACGCGGGATCGGGCCTGGACAATT
GGGCTACGATGGACTCCAAGGCTGGCCGTCCTCCGTCGTGGGAAGCAATGGCGACCACCTGTTCGGGTGT
CAGACCGTGGGCTTGACACAACACGGG
